>Addgene plasmid #251489 | pUPF1-N-term-AID-V5-P2A-BSD | addgene full sequence | sequence record 500756 | Addgene NGS Result
TTGAGATCCTTTTTTTCTGCGCGTAATCTGCTGCTTGCAAACAAAAAAACCACCGCTACCAGCGGTGGTT
TGTTTGCCGGATCAAGAGCTACCAACTCTTTTTCCGAAGGTAACTGGCTTCAGCAGAGCGCAGATACCAA
ATACTGTTCTTCTAGTGTAGCCGTAGTTAGGCCACCACTTCAAGAACTCTGTAGCACCGCCTACATACCT
CGCTCTGCTAATCCTGTTACCAGTGGCTGCTGCCAGTGGCGATAAGTCGTGTCTTACCGGGTTGGACTCA
AGACGATAGTTACCGGATAAGGCGCAGCGGTCGGGCTGAACGGGGGGTTCGTGCACACAGCCCAGCTTGG
AGCGAACGACCTACACCGAACTGAGATACCTACAGCGTGAGCTATGAGAAAGCGCCACGCTTCCCGAAGG
GAGAAAGGCGGACAGGTATCCGGTAAGCGGCAGGGTCGGAACAGGAGAGCGCACGAGGGAGCTTCCAGGG
GGAAACGCCTGGTATCTTTATAGTCCTGTCGGGTTTCGCCACCTCTGACTTGAGCGTCGATTTTTGTGAT
GCTCGTCAGGGGGGCGGAGCCTATGGAAAAACGCCAGCAACGCGGCCTTTTTACGGTTCCTGGCCTTTTG
CTGGCCTTTTGCTCACATGTTCTTTCCTGCGTTATCCCCTGATTCTGTGGATAACCGTATTACCGCCTTT
GAGTGAGCTGATACCGCTCGCCGCAGCCGAACGACCGAGCGCAGCGAGTCAGTGAGCGAGGAAGCGGAAG
AGCGCCCAATACGCAAACCGCCTCTCCCCGCGCGTTGGCCGATTCATTAATGCAGCTGGCACGACAGGTT
TCCCGACTGGAAAGCGGGCAGTGAGCGCAACGCAATTAATGTGAGTTAGCTCACTCATTAGGCACCCCAG
GCTTTACACTTTATGCTTCCGGCTCGTATGTTGTGTGGAATTGTGAGCGGATAACAATTTCACACAGGAA
ACAGCTATGACCATGATTACACCAAGCTTTGCCCGGCCCAGGAGTTGGGGGCCGAAGGAACTCAGCCAGG
TCGCGGCCGGAGCGGGGGACCCGGGGCAGATCAGGCCAGGCCCGGGCAGATTGCAGGACCTGGGGCAGGT
AAGCTCAGGCCGAGCCAGAGTAGGGGACCCGGGGCAGATCGCCCCAGGCCCGGCCGCGATGGGGGACTCC
GGCCAAACACAGGCCGGGCCCGAGGCGAGTTCGGGGCAGGTCTCAGGCGCCGAGGCCGGGCCCGGGCTTC
CGGCACCGCCATGTGCCGCTCACCTGCGCGTCGAGCTGTCCCGCCGCAGCGCCCGCGCCCGCGCCGCCCG
GGCCTCCCGCGCCGCCACCGCCCGGGCCGCCGGGGCCGCCGGGGGGCGTCTGCGTCTGGCTAGGAAGAGT
AAAGTCGGTGAACTCGAACTCGGAGCCCTGTGTGTCGGCGCCAAGCAGCTCGGCCTCCTCCGTGTCCAGG
AAAGTGAGAGTCTGCGAGCTGGGCCCGTACGCATCCACGCTAGATCCACCTCCCGATCCACCCCCGGAGC
TTGTCTTCTGCTGGGTCATCATATTCTTTCTGTAGTTCCGCACGGGTGGCCATCCCACCACCTGTGCCTT
GGCAGGGGGCTTGGATGGGTCCTTCAGTGTGGTCTTCTCCTTAGGCACGGCGCTCACGTTCTTCAGATCC
ACAGAGCCCTCCTTATTGGACTGCAGGTTCAGCATCAGGTCCACGGTCTCAGAGAAGCCCGTGCTGTCCA
GGCCCAGCAGGGGGTTGGGGATGGGCTTCCCGGGGCCGGGGTTCTCCTCCACGTCGCCGGCCTGCTTCAG
CAGGCTGAAGTTGGTGGCGCCGCTGCCGTTTCTGGTGTATTTCAGTGGAATCAGCTCCTCAATGGTTGTC
TTGACCAGCTTGCCATTCATCTCAATCAGAACAAAGCAATCAGGGGCATAGTCTGAGATGAGCTCCCTGC
ACATGCCACAGGGGGACACCACTCTGATGGACCTGTCCACCTCATCACTGTAGGGGTGCCTCACAGCCAC
AATGGTGTCAAAGTCCTTCTGCCCATTGGAGACTGCAGACCCAATGGCAATGGCCTCTGCACACACAGTG
ACCCTGCCAATGTAGGCTTCAATGTGGACAGCAGAGATGATTTCTCCTGTCTTGGTCCTGATGGCAGCAC
CAACATGGTGCTTGTTGTCCTCATAGAGCATGGTGATTTTCTCAGTGGCAACTTCCACCAGCTCAAGGTC
CTGCTGAGAGATGTTGAAGGTCTTCATGGTGCCTCAGGGTAGGGCCCTCGTGCCGGTTCCGCGCTGCACT
CGAGCCCGCCGCCGCGCTGAGGCCTAGGCCGCAGGCCTCGGGTCGCTGCCGCTGTCGCCCCCGCGCGCCC
GGAAAGGACCAAACCGCGCGCCCCGGCGCCAGCCGGACCGAGAGGTAACAGTGCCGAGCCGCCGCCGCTG
CCGCCGAGCCCCTCCGCGCCTCAGCTCCCCTCGAAGCCGCCAGCCGCTCGCAGCCTAGAGCAGGAACTGC
CGCCACCGCCGCCGTCGCCGTGCGCGTGCGCGAGCCCGACGCCGGCGGAAGCGCGCGCGCTCTTCGCGGG
CGCCTGGTGCCCAGCAGGAAGACGGGACGCGCACCGCGCACGCGCAGGGGGTGGGGCTTTCAACCGCCGC
TGCGGCGGCAGCTCGAGGACTTGGTCCCGCCCCAACTGCTAATTGGGGACGCCCGGGCGGCTGGCGGTGT
GGACTTGGTGGTCTGCACCTGTGGTCGCTGCGAGAATTCTCTGGCCGTCGTTTTACAACGTCGTGACTGG
GAAAACCCTGGCGTTACCCAACTTAATCGCCTTGCAGCACATCCCCCTTTCGCCAGCTGGCGTAATAGCG
AAGAGGCCCGCACCGATCGCCCTTCCCAACAGTTGCGCAGCCTGAATGGCGAATGGCGCCTGATGCGGTA
TTTTCTCCTTACGCATCTGTGCGGTATTTCACACCGCATATGGTGCACTCTCAGTACAATCTGCTCTGAT
GCCGCATAGTTAAGCCAGCCCCGACACCCGCCAACACCCGCTGACGCGCCCTGACGGGCTTGTCTGCTCC
CGGCATCCGCTTACAGACAAGCTGTGACCGTCTCCGGGAGCTGCATGTGTCAGAGGTTTTCACCGTCATC
ACCGAAACGCGCGATGCAGCTCTGGCCCGTGTCTCAAAATCTCTGATGTTACATTGCACAAGATAAAAAT
ATATCATCATGAACAATAAAACTGTCTGCTTACATAAACAGTAATACAAGGGGTGTTATGAGCCATATTC
AACGGGAAACGTCGAGGCCGCGATTAAATTCCAACATGGATGCTGATTTATATGGGTATAAATGGGCTCG
CGATAATGTCGGGCAATCAGGTGCGACAATCTATCGCTTGTATGGGAAGCCCGATGCGCCAGAGTTGTTT
CTGAAACATGGCAAAGGTAGCGTTGCCAATGATGTTACAGATGAGATGGTCAGACTAAACTGGCTGACGG
AATTTATGCCTCTTCCGACCATCAAGCATTTTATCCGTACTCCTGATGATGCATGGTTACTCACCACTGC
GATCCCCGGAAAAACAGCATTCCAGGTATTAGAAGAATATCCTGATTCAGGTGAAAATATTGTTGATGCG
CTGGCAGTGTTCCTGCGCCGGTTGCATTCGATTCCTGTTTGTAATTGTCCTTTTAACAGCGATCGCGTAT
TTCGTCTCGCTCAGGCGCAATCACGAATGAATAACGGTTTGGTTGATGCGAGTGATTTTGATGACGAGCG
TAATGGCTGGCCTGTTGAACAAGTCTGGAAAGAAATGCATAAACTTTTGCCATTCTCACCGGATTCAGTC
GTCACTCATGGTGATTTCTCACTTGATAACCTTATTTTTGACGAGGGGAAATTAATAGGTTGTATTGATG
TTGGACGAGTCGGAATCGCAGACCGATACCAGGATCTTGCCATCCTATGGAACTGCCTCGGTGAGTTTTC
TCCTTCATTACAGAAACGGCTTTTTCAAAAATATGGTATTGATAATCCTGATATGAATAAATTGCAGTTT
CATTTGATGCTCGATGAGTTTTTCTAATCAGAATTGGTTAATTGGTTGTAACATTATTCAGATTGGGCTT
GATTTAAAACTTCATTTTTAATTTAAAAGGATCTAGGTGAAGATCCTTTTTGATAATCTCATGACCAAAA
TCCCTTAACGTGAGTTTTCGTTCCACTGAGCGTCAGACCCCGTAGAAAAGATCAAAGGATCTTC
Features (pLannotate 1.2.2; 13 found; start..end, strand, type, name):
      1..589     +  rep_origin     ori: high-copy-number ColE1/pMB1/pBR322/pUC origin of replication
    772..864     +  CDS            lacI (fragment): lac repressor; lacI; The lac repressor binds to the lac operator to inhibit transcription in E. coli. This inhibition can be relieved by adding lactose or isopropyl-β-D-thiogalactopyranoside (IPTG).
    877..898     +  protein_bind   CAP binding site: CAP binding activates transcription in the presence of cAMP. E. coli catabolite activator protein
    913..943     +  promoter       lac promoter: promoter for the E. coli lac operon
    951..967     +  protein_bind   lac operator: The lac repressor binds to the lac operator to inhibit transcription in E. coli. This inhibition can be relieved by adding lactose or isopropyl-β-D-thiogalactopyranoside (IPTG). lac repressor encoded by lacI
   1281..1511    -  CDS            UPF1 (fragment): RENT1_HUMAN - Also known as KIAA0221, RENT1. Experimental evidence at protein level: Swiss-Prot protein existence level 1. RNA-dependent helicase and ATPase required for nonsense- mediated decay (NMD) of mRNAs containing premature stop codons. Is recruited to mRNAs upon translation termination and undergoes a cycle of phosphorylation and dephosphorylation; its phosphorylation appears to be a key step in NMD. Recruited by release factors to stalled ribosomes together with the SMG1C protein kinase complex to form the transient SURF (SMG1-UPF1-eRF1-eRF3) complex. In EJC-dependent NMD, the SURF co
   1554..1739    -  CDS            IAA7 (fragment): IAA7_ARATH - Also known as AXR2. Experimental evidence at protein level: Swiss-Prot protein existence level 1. Aux/IAA proteins are short-lived transcriptional factors that function as repressors of early auxin response genes at low auxin concentrations. Repression is thought to result from the interaction with auxin response factors (ARFs), proteins that bind to the auxin- responsive promoter element (AuxRE). Formation of heterodimers with ARF proteins may alter their ability to modulate early auxin response genes expression. From Arabidopsis thaliana (Mouse-ear cress).
   1848..2267    -  CDS            bsr: BSR_BACCE - Experimental evidence at protein level: Swiss-Prot protein existence level 1. Catalyzes the deamination of the cytosine moiety of the antibiotics blasticidin S, cytomycin and acetylblasticidin S. From Bacillus cereus.
   2519..2535    +  CDS            CLIP-tag™ (fragment): human O6-alkylguanine-DNA-alkyltransferase variant that forms covalent bonds with benzylcytosine derivatives fast-reacting variant, optimized for mammalian expression
   2766..2923    +  CDS            lacZα (fragment): LacZα fragment of β-galactosidase; lacZ fragment
   2929..3028    -  misc_feature   bom (fragment): basis of mobility region from pBR322
   3130..3171    -  CDS            rop (fragment): Rop protein, which maintains plasmids at low copy number; rop
   3278..4087    +  CDS            KanR: aminoglycoside phosphotransferase; aph(3')-Ia; confers resistance to kanamycin in bacteria or G418 (Geneticin®) in eukaryotes
