[The description below was written by a language model from this plasmid's Addgene catalogue record and pLannotate feature annotations shown in this document.]
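Description:
pUPF1-N-term-AID-V5-P2A-BSD is a homology-directed repair donor plasmid built on a pUC57 backbone and designed to place an auxin-inducible degron at the N-terminus of the endogenous human UPF1 gene, which encodes the RNA helicase central to nonsense-mediated mRNA decay. Although catalogued as a bacterial expression vector, in E. coli it serves only for propagation: it replicates from a high-copy ColE1/pUC origin and is selected with kanamycin through an aph(3')-Ia KanR gene. The lac promoter/operator, the lacZα, lacI, rop and bom fragments are remnants of the cloning backbone. A very short hit annotated as a CLIP-tag fragment is most likely a spurious match.

The payload lies on the reverse strand of the 4,264 nt sequence. Read in its own orientation, it begins with a blasticidin S deaminase gene (bsr), followed by a fragment of Arabidopsis thaliana IAA7 that acts as the degron, and then a fragment of the UPF1 coding sequence that forms part of the downstream homology arm. The plasmid name indicates that a P2A peptide and a V5 epitope are also present, but the feature table does not annotate them, nor does it mark the upstream homology arm, and the name's element order differs from the annotated order. No mammalian promoter is annotated. This fits a knock-in design in which the cassette is driven by the endogenous UPF1 promoter after integration, with P2A separating the blasticidin resistance protein from the degron-tagged UPF1.

The record does not describe the nuclease or guide RNA used for targeting. Correctly edited cells can be enriched with blasticidin, and the tagged UPF1 can then be depleted rapidly by auxin in cells expressing a compatible auxin receptor F-box protein, allowing the study of NMD-regulated transcripts over time.
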