Addgene plasmid #251489: pUPF1-N-term-AID-V5-P2A-BSD
Purpose: AID N-terminal UPF1 targeting vector
Depositing lab: Markus Landthaler. Depositing organization: Max-Delbrueck-Centrum fuer Molekulare Medizin (MDC). Publication: Rapid UPF1 depletion illuminates the temporal dynamics of the NMD-regulated human transcriptome. Boehm V, Wallmeroth D, Wulf PO, Popp O, Teixeira Alves LG, Reinecke L, Riedel M, Wyler E, Franitza M, Becker K, Polkovnychenko K, Del Giudice S, Benlasfer N, Mertins P, Landthaler M, Gehring NH. Mol Cell. 2025 Sep 18;85(18):3524-3546.e12. doi: 10.1016/j.molcel.2025.08.015. Epub 2025 Sep 10. PubMed 40934927.
Backbone
  Vector backbone: pUC57
  Vector type: Bacterial Expression
  Selectable markers: Blasticidin
Growth in bacteria
  Bacterial resistance: Kanamycin, 50 μg/mL
  Growth temperature: 37°C
  Growth strain: DH5alpha
  Copy number: High Copy
Gene/Insert
  Gene/Insert name: Homology arms for N-terminal targeting of UPF1 with AID-BSD cassette
  Species: H. sapiens (human), A. thaliana (mustard weed)
  Tag / fusion protein: auxin-induced degron tag (N terminal on insert)
Terms and licenses: Academic/Nonprofit Terms; Industry Terms: Not Available to Industry
How to cite: pUPF1-N-term-AID-V5-P2A-BSD was a gift from Markus Landthaler (Addgene plasmid # 251489 ; http://n2t.net/addgene:251489 ; RRID:Addgene_251489)
